>Addgene plasmid #243026 | AiP1723 - pAAV-AiE2329m-minBG-SYFP2-WPRE3-BGHpA | addgene full sequence | sequence record 490252 | Addgene NGS Result
CCTGCAGGCAGCTGCGCGCTCGCTCGCTCACTGAGGCCGCCCGGGCGTCGGGCGACCTTTGGTCGCCCGG
CCTCAGTGAGCGAGCGAGCGCGCAGAGAGGGAGTGGCCAACTCCATCACTAGGGGTTCCTGCGGCCGCAC
GCGTTGTAAGAGTAATAATCGTCTCAAACAAACCCCTCAAAAAGACTGATGTCCACTAAACGGACTTCTA
AAATAGCTCCTGTAATCCTGAGCATTTACAAGGCGGCAGACCTCCTATAAGGGAGTAAATATGAAAACGC
GCCTGTTCAAATGCTAGGTCGGTGGATAGAAGCAATTTCCTCAGAAAGCTGAAGGCACCAAAGGTTATAT
TTGTTAGCATTTCAGTGTTTGCCAAACTCAGCTACAGTAGAGATCACAGATTCCCTATTTCCCAGAGATT
CAAAATTCAGCAGCCCCTCTCTAACTATGGCTCAGAGTCGTGTCATTACATATGCCCCAACAACAACCCC
CACCCCTATCCTACCCGCGCCTCACACGTGCAAGTACTATCACAGTTGCCAACCTAGCAGAGCTGCCATC
CTAAGGTCGAGGTCGCCGCTTTGGCTGTGTGCACAGGCAAGCGCCCTCACCCAATGGCCCTGGCCTTGCT
ATGGGTGCGTGAGTTGAGATGATGCTCTGGACCGGAGCTCGGGCTGGGCATAAAAGTCAGGGCAGAGCCA
TCTATTGCTTACATTTGCTTCTGGGATCCAGATCTTTCGAAGCTAGCGCTACCGGTCGCCACCATGGTGA
GCAAGGGCGAGGAGCTGTTCACCGGGGTGGTGCCCATCCTGGTCGAGCTGGACGGCGACGTAAACGGCCA
CAAGTTCAGCGTGTCCGGCGAGGGCGAGGGCGATGCCACCTACGGCAAGCTGACCCTGAAGCTGATCTGC
ACCACCGGCAAGCTGCCCGTGCCCTGGCCCACCCTCGTGACCACCCTGGGCTACGGCGTGCAGTGCTTCG
CCCGCTACCCCGACCACATGAAGCAGCACGACTTCTTCAAGTCCGCCATGCCCGAAGGCTACGTCCAGGA
GCGCACCATCTTCTTCAAGGACGACGGCAACTACAAGACCCGCGCCGAGGTGAAGTTCGAGGGCGACACC
CTGGTGAACCGCATCGAGCTGAAGGGCATCGACTTCAAGGAGGACGGCAACATCCTGGGGCACAAGCTGG
AGTACAACTACAACAGCCACAACGTCTATATCACCGCCGACAAGCAGAAGAACGGCATCAAGGCCAACTT
CAAGATCCGCCACAACATCGAGGACGGCGGCGTGCAGCTCGCCGACCACTACCAGCAGAACACCCCCATC
GGCGACGGCCCCGTGCTGCTGCCCGACAACCACTACCTGAGCTACCAGTCCAAGCTGAGCAAAGACCCCA
ACGAGAAGCGCGATCACATGGTCCTGCTGGAGTTCGTGACCGCCGCCGGGATCACTCTCGGCATGGACGA
GCTGTACAAGTAAGTCGACGGCGCGCCGCGGCCGCGAATTCGATATCATAATCAACCTCTGGATTACAAA
ATTTGTGAAAGATTGACTGGTATTCTTAACTATGTTGCTCCTTTTACGCTATGTGGATACGCTGCTTTAA
TGCCTTTGTATCATGCTATTGCTTCCCGTATGGCTTTCATTTTCTCCTCCTTGTATAAATCCTGGTTAGT
TCTTGCCACGGCGGAACTCATCGCCGCCTGCCTTGCCCGCTGCTGGACAGGGGCTCGGCTGTTGGGCACT
GACAATTCCGTGGCTCGAGAGATCTTCGACTGTGCCTTCTAGTTGCCAGCCATCTGTTGTTTGCCCCTCC
CCCGTGCCTTCCTTGACCCTGGAAGGTGCCACTCCCACTGTCCTTTCCTAATAAAATGAGGAAATTGCAT
CGCATTGTCTGAGTAGGTGTCATTCTATTCTGGGGGGTGGGGTGGGGCAGGACAGCAAGGGGGAGGATTG
GGAAGACAATAGCAGGCATGAGATCTCACGTGCGGACCGAGCGGCCGCAGGAACCCCTAGTGATGGAGTT
GGCCACTCCCTCTCTGCGCGCTCGCTCGCTCACTGAGGCCGGGCGACCAAAGGTCGCCCGACGCCCGGGC
TTTGCCCGGGCGGCCTCAGTGAGCGAGCGAGCGCGCAGCTGCCTGCAGGGGCGCCTGATGCGGTATTTTC
TCCTTACGCATCTGTGCGGTATTTCACACCGCATA
[95 nt withheld, positions 2206-2300]
T
[46 nt withheld, positions 2302-2347]
C
[141 nt withheld, positions 2349-2489]
CCTTTGACGTTGGAGTCCACGTTCTTT
[37 nt withheld, positions 2517-2553]
ACTCTATCTCGGGCTATTCTTTTGATTTATAAGGGATTTTGCCGATTTCGGTCTATTGGTTAAAAAATGA
GCTGATTTAACAAAAATTTAACGCGAATTTTAACAAAATATTAACGTTTACAATTTTATGGTGCACTCTC
AGTACAATCTGCTCTGATGCCGCATAGTTAAGCCAGCCCCGACACCCGCCAACACCCGCTGACGCGCCCT
GACGGGCTTGTCTGCTCCCGGCATCCGCTTACAGACAAGCTGTGACCGTCTCCGGGAGCTGCATGTGTCA
GAGGTTTTCACCGTCATCACCGAAACGCGCGAGACGAAAGGGCCTCGTGATACGCCTATTTTTATAGGTT
AATGTCATGATAATAATGGTTTCTTAGACGTCAGGTGGCACTTTTCGGGGAAATGTGCGCGGAACCCCTA
TTTGTTTATTTTTCTAAATACATTCAAATATGTATCCGCTCATGAGACAATAACCCTGATAAATGCTTCA
ATAATATTGAAAAAGGAAGAGTATGAGTATTCAACATTTCCGTGTCGCCCTTATTCCCTTTTTTGCGGCA
TTTTGCCTTCCTGTTTTTGCTCACCCAGAAACGCTGGTGAAAGTAAAAGATGCTGAAGATCAGTTGGGTG
CACGAGTGGGTTACATCGAACTGGATCTCAACAGCGGTAAGATCCTTGAGAGTTTTCGCCCCGAAGAACG
TTTTCCAATGATGAGCACTTTTAAAGTTCTGCTATGTGGCGCGGTATTATCCCGTATTGACGCCGGGCAA
GAGCAACTCGGTCGCCGCATACACTATTCTCAGAATGACTTGGTTGAGTACTCACCAGTCACAGAAAAGC
ATCTTACGGATGGCATGACAGTAAGAGAATTATGCAGTGCTGCCATAACCATGAGTGATAACACTGCGGC
CAACTTACTTCTGACAACGATCGGAGGACCGAAGGAGCTAACCGCTTTTTTGCACAACATGGGGGATCAT
GTAACTCGCCTTGATCGTTGGGAACCGGAGCTGAATGAAGCCATACCAAACGACGAGCGTGACACCACGA
TGCCTGTAGCAATGGCAACAACGTTGCGCAAACTATTAACTGGCGAACTACTTACTCTAGCTTCCCGGCA
ACAATTAATAGACTGGATGGAGGCGGATAAAGTTGCAGGACCACTTCTGCGCTCGGCCCTTCCGGCTGGC
TGGTTTATTGCTGATAAATCTGGAGCCGGTGAGCGTGGGTCTCGCGGTATCATTGCAGCACTGGGGCCAG
ATGGTAAGCCCTCCCGTATCGTAGTTATCTACACGACGGGGAGTCAGGCAACTATGGATGAACGAAATAG
ACAGATCGCTGAGATAGGTGCCTCACTGATTAAGCATTGGTAACTGTCAGACCAAGTTTACTCATATATA
CTTTAGATTGATTTAAAACTTCATTTTTAATTTAAAAGGATCTAGGTGAAGATCCTTTTTGATAATCTCA
TGACCAAAATCCCTTAACGTGAGTTTTCGTTCCACTGAGCGTCAGACCCCGTAGAAAAGATCAAAGGATC
TTCTTGAGATCCTTTTTTTCTGCGCGTAATCTGCTGCTTGCAAACAAAAAAACCACCGCTACCAGCGGTG
GTTTGTTTGCCGGATCAAGAGCTACCAACTCTTTTTCCGAAGGTAACTGGCTTCAGCAGAGCGCAGATAC
CAAATACTGTTCTTCTAGTGTAGCCGTAGTTAGGCCACCACTTCAAGAACTCTGTAGCACCGCCTACATA
CCTCGCTCTGCTAATCCTGTTACCAGTGGCTGCTGCCAGTGGCGATAAGTCGTGTCTTACCGGGTTGGAC
TCAAGACGATAGTTACCGGATAAGGCGCAGCGGTCGGGCTGAACGGGGGGTTCGTGCACACAGCCCAGCT
TGGAGCGAACGACCTACACCGAACTGAGATACCTACAGCGTGAGCTATGAGAAAGCGCCACGCTTCCCGA
AGGGAGAAAGGCGGACAGGTATCCGGTAAGCGGCAGGGTCGGAACAGGAGAGCGCACGAGGGAGCTTCCA
GGGGGAAACGCCTGGTATCTTTATAGTCCTGTCGGGTTTCGCCACCTCTGACTTGAGCGTCGATTTTTGT
GATGCTCGTCAGGGGGGCGGAGCCTATGGAAAAACGCCAGCAACGCGGCCTTTTTACGGTTCCTGGCCTT
TTGCTGGCCTTTTGCTCACATGT
Features (pLannotate 1.2.2; 14 found; start..end, strand, type, name):
     12..39      +  repeat_region  AAV2 ITR (fragment): inverted terminal repeat of adeno-associated virus serotype 2 inverted
     68..95      +  repeat_region  AAV2 ITR (fragment): inverted terminal repeat of adeno-associated virus serotype 2 inverted
    764..1480    +  CDS            SYFP2: SYFP2 is a basic (constitutively fluorescent) yellow fluorescent protein published in 2006, derived from Aequorea victoria. It is reported to be a very rapidly-maturing monomer with moderate acid sensitivity.
   1520..1677    +  misc_feature   WPRE (fragment): woodchuck hepatitis virus posttranscriptional regulatory element
   1683..1763    +  misc_feature   WPRE (fragment): woodchuck hepatitis virus posttranscriptional regulatory element
   1780..1891    +  polyA_signal   bGH poly(A) signal: bovine growth hormone polyadenylation signal
   2009..2149    +  repeat_region  AAV2 ITR: inverted terminal repeat of adeno-associated virus serotype 2 inverted
   2154..2205    -  misc_feature   bom (fragment): basis of mobility region from pBR322
   2224..2679    +  rep_origin     f1 ori (sequence partly withheld): f1 bacteriophage origin of replication; arrow indicates direction of (+) strand synthesis
   2680..2729    -  misc_feature   bom (fragment): basis of mobility region from pBR322
   2831..2866    -  CDS            rop (fragment): Rop protein, which maintains plasmids at low copy number; rop
   2961..3065    +  promoter       AmpR promoter: bla
   3066..3926    +  CDS            AmpR: β-lactamase; bla; confers resistance to ampicillin, carbenicillin, and related antibiotics
   4097..4685    +  rep_origin     ori: high-copy-number ColE1/pMB1/pBR322/pUC origin of replication
