[The description below was written by a language model from this plasmid's Addgene catalogue record and pLannotate feature annotations shown in this document.]
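Description:
AiP1723 - pAAV-AiE2329m-minBG-SYFP2-WPRE3-BGHpA is a 4,746 nt AAV transfer plasmid built on a pAAV2 backbone and intended for packaging an enhancer-driven fluorescent reporter into recombinant adeno-associated virus. In bacteria it is maintained as a high-copy plasmid through a ColE1/pUC-type origin and selected with ampicillin via the β-lactamase gene and its native promoter. An f1 phage origin is also present, along with small remnants of the pBR322 bom and rop regions that are backbone leftovers rather than functional parts. The expression cassette is flanked by AAV2 inverted terminal repeats, which define the segment replicated and encapsidated when helper functions are supplied. The downstream ITR is annotated in full, whereas the upstream one is detected only as two short fragments in the sequencing-derived annotation.

Between the ITRs, the construct name indicates that the AiE2329m enhancer sits upstream of a minimal beta-globin promoter (minBG). Neither element is called out in the feature table, but an unannotated stretch preceding the reporter is consistent with their position. The minimal promoter has little activity alone, so transcription depends on the enhancer, which the record says was designed to drive transgene expression in specific populations of brain cells; the record does not state which ones. The payload is SYFP2, a rapidly maturing monomeric yellow fluorescent protein derived from Aequorea victoria. It is followed by WPRE3, a shortened woodchuck hepatitis virus posttranscriptional element (seen as two WPRE fragments) that boosts transcript stability and expression, and by the bovine growth hormone polyadenylation signal. The vector is typically used to label enhancer-defined brain cell populations and to assess the enhancer's specificity after AAV delivery.
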