Addgene plasmid #243026: AiP1723 - pAAV-AiE2329m-minBG-SYFP2-WPRE3-BGHpA
Purpose: AiE2329m is an enhancer sequence designed to drive AAV-mediated transgene expression in specific populations of brain cells.
Depositing lab: Allen Institute for Brain Science & Bosiljka Tasic. Depositing organization: Allen Institute.
Backbone
  Vector backbone: pAAV2
  Vector type: AAV
Growth in bacteria
  Bacterial resistance: Ampicillin, 100 μg/mL
  Growth temperature: 37°C
  Growth strain: NEB Stable
  Copy number: High Copy
Gene/Insert
  Gene/Insert name: SYFP2
  Species: Synthetic
  Cloning method: Gibson Cloning
Terms and licenses: Academic/Nonprofit Terms; Industry Terms: Not Available to Industry
How to cite: AiP1723 - pAAV-AiE2329m-minBG-SYFP2-WPRE3-BGHpA was a gift from Allen Institute for Brain Science & Bosiljka Tasic (Addgene plasmid # 243026 ; http://n2t.net/addgene:243026 ; RRID:Addgene_243026)
